>Addgene plasmid #130012 | pRDAX-533 C-Tag Venus210[1] L32 Itgb1 EBPF2 | depositor full sequence | sequence record 249390 | Full Sequence
CCTGCCTCCAGGCCTCAATATTGGCCATTAGCCATATTATTCATTGGTTATATAGCATAAATCAATATTG
GCTATTGGCCATTGCATACGTTGTATCTATATCATAATATGTACATTTATATTGGCTCATGTCCAATATG
ACCGCCATGTTGGCATTGATTATTGACTAGTTATTAATAGTAATCAATTACGGGGTCATTAGTTCATAGC
CCATATATGGAGTTCCGCGTTACATAACTTACGGTAAATGGCCCGCCTGGCTGACCGCCCAACGACCCCC
GCCCATTGACGTCAATAATGACGTATGTTCCCATAGTAACGCCAATAGGGACTTTCCATTGACGTCAATG
GGTGGAGTATTTACGGTAAACTGCCCACTTGGCAGTACATCAAGTGTATCATATGCCAAGTCCGCCCCCT
ATTGACGTCAATGACGGTAAATGGCCCGCCTGGCATTATGCCCAGTACATGACCTTACGGGACTTTCCTA
CTTGGCAGTACATCTACGTATTAGTCATCGCTATTACCATGGTGATGCGGTTTTGGCAGTACACCAATGG
GCGTGGATAGCGGTTTGACTCACGGGGATTTCCAAGTCTCCACCCCATTGACGTCAATGGGAGTTTGTTT
TGGCACCAAAATCAACGGGACTTTCCAAAATGTCGTAATAACCCCGCCCCGTTGACGCAAATGGGCGGTA
GGCGTGTACGGTGGGAGGTCTATATAAGCAGAGCTCGTTTAGTGAACCGTCAGATCACTAGAAGCTTTAT
TGCGGTAGTTTATCACAGTTAAATTGCTAACGCAGTCAGTGCTTCTGACACAACAGTCTCGAACTTAAGC
TGCAGAAGTTGGTCGTGAGGCACTGGGCAGGTAAGTATCAAGGTTACAAGACAGGTTTAAGGAGACCAAT
AGAAACTGGGCTTGTCGAGACAGAGAAGACTCTTGCGTTTCTGATAGGCACCTATTGGTCTTACTGACAT
CCACTTTGCCTTTCTCTCCACAGGTGTCCACTCCCAGGCCACC
[2394 nt withheld, positions 1024-3417]
GACGTGGGTGGCGGAGGGAGCGAAGGCGGCGGATCCGGAGGGCCTGGCTCTGGCGGAGAGGGGAGCGCTG
GAGGCGGGTCAGCCGGTGGTGGCAGTGTGTCAAAGGGAGAAGAGTTGTTTACCGGTGTTGTTCCCATACT
GGTGGAACTGGATGGTGACGTCAATGGACACAAGTTTAGCGTTTCTGGCGAAGGAGAAGGCGATGCTACC
TATGGCAAACTGACCCTCAAACTGATCTGTACGACTGGAAAGTTGCCTGTACCTTGGCCAACACTGGTCA
CAACCTTGGGCTATGGGCTGCAATGCTTTGCCCGTTATCCTGATCACATGAAGCAACATGACTTCTTTAA
GTCTGCTATGCCAGAGGGATATGTGCAGGAACGGACTATCTTCTTCAAGGACGACGGCAACTACAAGACG
AGAGCTGAGGTGAAATTTGAGGGTGACACACTGGTGAATCGCATAGAGCTGAAAGGCATCGACTTCAAAG
AAGATGGGAATATTCTCGGGCATAAACTCGAGTACAACTACAATTCCCACAACGTGTACATCACTGCCGA
TAAGCAGAAGAATGGGATTAAGGCGAACTTCAAGATCCGACACAACATCGAGGATGGTGGGGTCCAGCTT
GCCGACCATTATCAGCAGAACACACCCATTGGGGATGGACCAGTCCTGTTGCCGGATAACCACTACCTCA
GTTACCAGAGCAAACTGTCCAAATAAGAATTCAGATCCGCCCCTCTCCCTCCCCCCCCCCTAACGTTACT
GGCCGAAGCCGCTTGGAATAAGGCCGGTGTGCGTTTGTCTATATGTTATTTTCCACCATATTGCCGTCTT
TTGGCAATGTGAGGGCCCGGAAACCTGGCCCTGTCTTCTTGACGAGCATTCCTAGGGGTCTTTCCCCTCT
CGCCAAAGGAATGCAAGGTCTGTTGAATGTCGTGAAGGAAGCAGTTCCTCTGGTAGCTTCTTGAAGACAA
ACAACGTCTGTAGCGACCCTTTGCAGGCAGCGGAACCCCCCACCTGGCGACAGGTGCCTCTGCGGCCAAA
AGCCACGTGTATAAGATACACCTGCAAAGGCGGCACAACCCCAGTGCCACGTTGTGAGTTGGATAGTTGT
GGAAAGAGTCAAATGGCTCTCCTCAAGCGTATTCAACAAGGGGCTGAAGGATGCCCAGAAGGTACCCCAT
TGTATGGGATCTGATCTGGGGCCTCGGTACACATGCTTTACATGTGTTTAGTCGAGGTTAAAAAAACGTC
TAGGCCCCCCGAACCACGGGGACGTGGTTTTCCTTTGAAAAACACGATGATAATATGGCCACAACCATGG
TGAGCAAGGGCGAGGAGCTGTTCACCGGGGTGGTGCCCATCCTGGTCGAGCTGGACGGCGACGTAAACGG
CCACAAGTTCAGCGTGAGGGGCGAGGGCGAGGGCGATGCCACCAACGGCAAGCTGACCCTGAAGTTCATC
TGCACCACCGGCAAGCTGCCCGTGCCCTGGCCCACCCTCGTGACCACCCTGAGCCACGGCGTGCAGTGCT
TCGCCCGCTACCCCGACCACATGAAGCAGCACGACTTCTTCAAGTCCGCCATGCCCGAAGGCTACGTCCA
GGAGCGCACCATCTTCTTCAAGGACGACGGCACCTACAAGACCCGCGCCGAGGTGAAGTTCGAGGGCGAC
ACCCTGGTGAACCGCATCGAGCTGAAGGGCGTCGACTTCAAGGAGGACGGCAACATCCTGGGGCACAAGC
TGGAGTACAACTTCAACAGCCACAACATCTATATCATGGCCGTCAAGCAGAAGAACGGCATCAAGGTGAA
CTTCAAGATCCGCCACAACGTGGAGGACGGCAGCGTGCAGCTCGCCGACCACTACCAGCAGAACACCCCC
ATCGGCGACGGCCCCGTGCTGCTGCCCGACAGCCACTACCTGAGCACCCAGTCCGTGCTGAGCAAAGACC
CCAACGAGAAGCGCGATCACATGGTCCTGCTGGAGTTCCGCACCGCCGCCGGGATCACTCTCGGCATGGA
CGAGCTGTACAAGTAAACCGGTGCTCGAGGTACCGATGAATAGCTAAGGTCGAGGCCGCAGGTAAGTATC
AAGGTTACAAGACAGGTTTAAGGAGACCAATAGAAACTGGGCTTGTCGAGACAGAGAAGACTCTTGCGTT
TCTGATAGGCACCTATTGGTCTTACTGACATCCACTTTGCCTTTCTCTCCACAGGTGTCGACAATCAACC
TCTGGATTACAAAATTTGTGAAAGATTGACTGGTATTCTTAACTATGTTGCTCCTTTTACGCTATGTGGA
TACGCTGCTTTAATGCCTTTGTATCATGCTATTGCTTCCCGTATGGCTTTCATTTTCTCCTCCTTGTATA
AATCCTGGTTGCTGTCTCTTTATGAGGAGTTGTGGCCCGTTGTCAGGCAACGTGGCGTGGTGTGCACTGT
GTTTGCTGACGCAACCCCCACTGGTTGGGGCATTGCCACCACCTGTCAGCTCCTTTCCGGGACTTTCGCT
TTCCCCCTCCCTATTGCCACGGCGGAACTCATCGCCGCCTGCCTTGCCCGCTGCTGGACAGGGGCTCGGC
TGTTGGGCACTGACAATTCCGTGGTGTTGTCGGGGAAGCTGACGTCCTTTCCATGGCTGCTCGCCTGTGT
TGCCACCTGGATTCTGCGCGGGACGTCCTTCTGCTACGTCCCTTCGGCCCTCAATCCAGCGGACCTTCCT
TCCCGCGGCCTGCTGCCGGCTCTGCGGCCTCTTCCGCGTCTTCGCCTTCGCCCTCAGACGAGTCGGATCT
CCCTTTGGGCCGCCTCCCCGCCTGGAATTCGAGCTCGGTACGATCAGCCTCGACTGTGCCTTCTAGTTGC
CAGCCATCTGTTGTTTGCCCCTCCCCCGTGCCTTCCTTGACCCTGGAAGGTGCCACTCCCACTGTCCTTT
CCTAATAAAATGAGGAAATTGCATCGCATTGTCTGAGTAGGTGTCATTCTATTCTGGGGGGTGGGGTGGG
GCAGGACAGCAAGGGGGAGGATTGGGAAGACAATAGCCCAGCTTTTGTTCCCTTTAGTGAGGGTTAATTG
CGCGCTTGGCGTAATCATGGTCATAGCTGTTTCCTGTGTGAAATTGTTATCCGCTAATTCACTCCTCAGG
TGCAGGCTGCCTATCAGAAGGTGGTGGCTGGTGTGGCCAATGCCCTGGCTCACAAATACCACTGAGATCT
TTTTCCCTCTGCCAAAAATTATGGGGACATCATGAAGCCCCTTGAGCATCTGACTTCTGGCTAATAAAGG
AAATTTATTTTCATTGCAATAGTGTGTTGGAATTTTTTGTGTCTCTCACTCGGAAGGACATATGGGAGGG
CAAATCATTTAAAACATCAGAATGAGTATTTGGTTTAGAGTTTGGCAACATATGCCCATATGCTGGCTGC
CATGAACAAAGGTTGGCTATAAAGAGGTCATCAGTATATGAAACAGCCCCCTGCTGTCCATTCCTTATTC
CATAGAAAAGCCTTGACTTGAGGTTAGATTTTTTTTATATTTTGTTTTGTGTTATTTTTTTCTTTAACAT
CCCTAAAATTTTCCTTACATGTTTTACTAGCCAGATTTTTCCTCCTCTCCTGACTACTCCCAGTCATAGC
TGTCCCTCTTCTCTTATGGAGATCGGCCGGCCGCCGGCGTCGACGCGCGCGGCCGCGGCGCGCCGTTGCT
GGCGTTTTTCCATAGGCTCCGCCCCCCTGACGAGCATCACAAAAATCGACGCTCAAGTCAGAGGTGGCGA
AACCCGACAGGACTATAAAGATACCAGGCGTTTCCCCCTGGAAGCTCCCTCGTGCGCTCTCCTGTTCCGA
CCCTGCCGCTTACCGGATACCTGTCCGCCTTTCTCCCTTCGGGAAGCGTGGCGCTTTCTCATAGCTCACG
CTGTAGGTATCTCAGTTCGGTGTAGGTCGTTCGCTCCAAGCTGGGCTGTGTGCACGAACCCCCCGTTCAG
CCCGACCGCTGCGCCTTATCCGGTAACTATCGTCTTGAGTCCAACCCGGTAAGACACGACTTATCGCCAC
TGGCAGCAGCCACTGGTAACAGGATTAGCAGAGCGAGGTATGTAGGCGGTGCTACAGAGTTCTTGAAGTG
GTGGCCTAACTACGGCTACACTAGAAGAACAGTATTTGGTATCTGCGCTCTGCTGAAGCCAGTTACCTTC
GGAAAAAGAGTTGGTAGCTCTTGATCCGGCAAACAAACCACCGCTGGTAGCGGTGGTTTTTTTGTTTGCA
AGCAGCAGATTACGCGCAGAAAAAAAGGATCTCAAGAAGATCCTTTGATCTTTTCTACGGGGTCTGACGC
TCAGTGGAACGAAAACTCACGTTAAGGGATTTTGGTCATGAGATTATCAAAAAGGATCTTCACCTAGATC
CTTTTAAATTAAAAATGAAGTTTTAAATCAATCTAAAGTATATATGAGTAAACTTGGTCTGACAGTTACC
AATGCTTAATCAGTGAGGCACCTATCTCAGCGATCTGTCTATTTCGTTCATCCATAGTTGCCTGACTCCC
CGTCGTGTAGATAACTACGATACGGGAGGGCTTACCATCTGGCCCCAGTGCTGCAATGATACCGCGAGAC
CCACGCTCACCGGCTCCAGATTTATCAGCAATAAACCAGCCAGCCGGAAGGGCCGAGCGCAGAAGTGGTC
CTGCAACTTTATCCGCCTCCATCCAGTCTATTAATTGTTGCCGGGAAGCTAGAGTAAGTAGTTCGCCAGT
TAATAGTTTGCGCAACGTTGTTGCCATTGCTACAGGCATCGTGGTGTCACGCTCGTCGTTTGGTATGGCT
TCATTCAGCTCCGGTTCCCAACGATCAAGGCGAGTTACATGATCCCCCATGTTGTGCAAAAAAGCGGTTA
GCTCCTTCGGTCCTCCGATCGTTGTCAGAAGTAAGTTGGCCGCAGTGTTATCACTCATGGTTATGGCAGC
ACTGCATAATTCTCTTACTGTCATGCCATCCGTAAGATGCTTTTCTGTGACTGGTGAGTACTCAACCAAG
TCATTCTGAGAATAGTGTATGCGGCGACCGAGTTGCTCTTGCCCGGCGTCAATACGGGATAATACCGCGC
CACATAGCAGAACTTTAAAAGTGCTCATCATTGGAAAACGTTCTTCGGGGCGAAAACTCTCAAGGATCTT
ACCGCTGTTGAGATCCAGTTCGATGTAACCCACTCGTGCACCCAACTGATCTTCAGCATCTTTTACTTTC
ACCAGCGTTTCTGGGTGAGCAAAAACAGGAAGGCAAAATGCCGCAAAAAAGGGAATAAGGGCGACACGGA
AATGTTGAATACTCATACTCTTCCTTTTTCAATATTATTGAAGCATTTATCAGGGTTATTGTCTCATGAG
CGGATACATATTTGAATGTATTTAGAAAAATAAACAAATAGGGGTTCCGCGCACATTTCCCCGAAAAGTG
CCACCTGACGTCTAAGAAACCATTATTATCATGACATTAACCTATAAAAATAGGCGTATCACGAGGCCCT
TTCGTCTACGCGCGCGCCGGCGGCGCGCCGTCGACGGCCGGCCGCGGCCGCG
Features (pLannotate 1.2.2; 17 found; start..end, strand, type, name):
    154..531     +  enhancer       CMV enhancer: human cytomegalovirus immediate early enhancer
    533..732     +  promoter       CMV promoter: human cytomegalovirus (CMV) immediate early promoter
    871..1003    +  intron         chimeric intron: chimera between introns from human β-globin and immunoglobulin heavy chain genes
   1024..3417    +  CDS            Itgb1 (sequence withheld): ITB1_MOUSE - Experimental evidence at protein level: Swiss-Prot protein existence level 1. [Isoform 2]: Isoform 2 displaces isoform 1 in striated muscles. From Mus musculus (Mouse).
   3514..4140    +  CDS            mVenus (fragment): mVenus is a basic (constitutively fluorescent) yellow fluorescent protein published in 2006, derived from Aequorea victoria. It is reported to be a rapidly-maturing monomer with moderate acid sensitivity.
   4157..4743    +  misc_feature   IRES2: internal ribosome entry site (IRES) of the encephalomyocarditis virus (EMCV)
   4744..5463    +  CDS            EBFP2: enhanced blue variant of GFP (Ai et al., 2007) mammalian codon-optimized
   5509..5641    +  intron         chimeric intron: chimera between introns from human β-globin and immunoglobulin heavy chain genes
   5650..6238    +  misc_feature   WPRE: woodchuck hepatitis virus posttranscriptional regulatory element
   6242..6258    +  misc_feature   MCS (fragment): pUC18/19 multiple cloning site
   6271..6382    +  polyA_signal   bGH poly(A) signal: bovine growth hormone polyadenylation signal
   6478..6496    -  promoter       T3 promoter: promoter for bacteriophage T3 RNA polymerase
   6555..6629    +  CDS            HBB (fragment): HBB_PONPY - Experimental evidence at transcript level: Swiss-Prot protein existence level 2. Involved in oxygen transport from the lung to the various peripheral tissues. From Pongo pygmaeus (Bornean orangutan).
   6700..6755    +  polyA_signal   β-globin poly(A) signal: rabbit β-globin polyadenylation signal (Gil and Proudfoot, 1987)
   7134..7722    -  rep_origin     ori: high-copy-number ColE1/pMB1/pBR322/pUC origin of replication
   7893..8753    -  CDS            AmpR: β-lactamase; bla; confers resistance to ampicillin, carbenicillin, and related antibiotics
   8754..8858    -  promoter       AmpR promoter: bla
