[The description below was written by a language model from this plasmid's Addgene catalogue record and pLannotate feature annotations shown in this document.]
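Description:
pRDAX-533 C-Tag Venus210[1] L32 Itgb1 EBPF2 is a custom-built mammalian expression plasmid of about 9 kb designed for protein–protein interaction assays by bimolecular or trimolecular fluorescence complementation (BiFC/TriFC). It is maintained in E. coli as a high-copy plasmid through a ColE1/pUC-type origin and is selected with ampicillin via the β-lactamase gene and its native promoter. No mammalian selection marker is annotated, which is consistent with use by transient transfection.

The expression unit is driven by the human CMV immediate-early enhancer and promoter, followed by a chimeric β-globin/immunoglobulin intron that promotes splicing and efficient mRNA export. Downstream lies the mouse integrin β1 (Itgb1) coding sequence, followed after a short gap by a partial mVenus coding region. As the plasmid name suggests, this is a C-terminal tag consisting of the N-terminal Venus fragment split near residue 210, presumably joined to Itgb1 through a linker ("L32"). This fragment is expected to be non-fluorescent alone and to give yellow fluorescence only when a partner protein carrying the complementary Venus piece brings the two halves together. An EMCV IRES then directs translation of EBFP2 from the same transcript, providing a blue fluorescent marker of transfected cells and of expression level, independent of any interaction. A second chimeric intron, a WPRE and the bovine growth hormone polyadenylation signal enhance and terminate the message. A T3 promoter, a β-globin fragment and a rabbit β-globin poly(A) signal further downstream appear to be backbone remnants. The cloning sites used for the insert are not recorded.
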