Addgene plasmid #130012: pRDAX-533 C-Tag Venus210[1] L32 Itgb1 EBPF2
Purpose: PPI (BiFC/TriFC) assay vector
Depositing lab: Gary Lewin. Depositing organization: Max-Delbrueck-Centrum fuer Molekulare Medizin (MDC).
Backbone
  Vector backbone: custom built
  Vector type: Mammalian Expression
Growth in bacteria
  Bacterial resistance: Ampicillin, 100 μg/mL
  Growth temperature: 37°C
  Growth strain: DH5alpha
  Copy number: High Copy
Gene/Insert
  Gene/Insert name: Itgb1
  Species: M. musculus (mouse)
  Entrez Gene: Itgb1 (a.k.a. 4633401G24Rik, CD29, Fnrb, Gm9863, gpIIa)
  Cloning method: Restriction Enzyme; 5′ cloning site unknown (unknown if destroyed); 3′ cloning site unknown (unknown if destroyed)
Terms and licenses: Academic/Nonprofit Terms; Industry Terms: Not Available to Industry
How to cite: pRDAX-533 C-Tag Venus210[1] L32 Itgb1 EBPF2 was a gift from Gary Lewin (Addgene plasmid # 130012 ; http://n2t.net/addgene:130012 ; RRID:Addgene_130012)
